>Addgene plasmid #103896 | MPDZ_PDZ_12 | addgene full sequence | sequence record 199756 | Addgene NGS Result
TTGACAATTAATCATCGGCTCGTATAATGTGTGGAATTGTGAGCGGATAACAATTTCACACAGGAAACAG
TATTCATGTCCCCTATACTAGGTTATTGGAAAATTAAGGGCCTTGTGCAACCCACTCGACTTCTTTTGGA
ATATCTTGAAGAAAAATATGAAGAGCATTTGTATGAGCGCGATGAAGGTGATAAATGGCGAAACAAAAAG
TTTGAATTGGGTTTGGAGTTTCCCAATCTTCCTTATTATATTGATGGTGATGTTAAATTAACACAGTCTA
TGGCCATCATACGTTATATAGCTGACAAGCACAACATGTTGGGTGGTTGTCCAAAAGAGCGTGCAGAGAT
TTCAATGCTTGAAGGAGCGGTTTTGGATATTAGATACGGTGTTTCGAGAATTGCATATAGTAAAGACTTT
GAAACTCTCAAAGTTGATTTTCTTAGCAAGCTACCTGAAATGCTGAAAATGTTCGAAGATCGTTTATGTC
ATAAAACATATTTAAATGGTGATCATGTAACCCATCCTGACTTCATGTTGTATGACGCTCTTGATGTTGT
TTTATACATGGACCCAATGTGCCTGGATGCGTTCCCAAAATTAGTTTGTTTTAAAAAACGTATTGAAGCT
ATCCCACAAATTGATAAGTACTTGAAATCCAGCAAGTATATAGCATGGCCTTTGCAGGGCTGGCAAGCCA
CGTTTGGTGGTGGCGACCATCCTCCAAAATCGGATCTGGAAGTTCTGTTCCAGGGGCCCCTGGGATCCAG
CTCAAAGAAGAATGCATTGGCATCTGAAATACAGGGATTAAGAACAGTCGAAATGAAAAAGGGCCCTACT
GACTCACTGGGAATCAGCATCGCTGGAGGAGTAGGCAGCCCACTTGGTGATGTGCCTATATTTATTGCAA
TGATGCACCCAACTGGAGTTGCAGCACAGACCCAAAAACTCAGAGTTGGGGATAGGATTGTCACCATCTG
TGGCACATCCACTGAGGGCATGACTCACACCCAAGCAGTTAACCTACTGAAAAATGCATCTGGCTCCATT
GAAATGCAGGTGGTTGCTGGAGGAGACGTGAGTGTGGTCACAGGTCATCAGCAGGAGCCTGCATGAGTCG
ACTCGAGCGGCCGCATCGTGACTGACTGACGATCTGCCTCGCGCGTTTCGGTGATGACGGTGAAAACCTC
TGACACATGCAGCTCCCGGAGACGGTCACAGCTTGTCTGTAAGCGGATGCCGGGAGCAGACAAGCCCGTC
AGGGCGCGTCAGCGGGTGTTGGCGGGTGTCGGGGCGCAGCCATGACCCAGTCACGTAGCGATAGCGGAGT
GTATAATTCTTGAAGACGAAAGGGCCTCGTGATACGCCTATTTTTATAGGTTAATGTCATGATAATAATG
GTTTCTTAGACGTCAGGTGGCACTTTTCGGGGAAATGTGCGCGGAACCCCTATTTGTTTATTTTTCTAAA
TACATTCAAATATGTATCCGCTCATGAGACAATAACCCTGATAAATGCTTCAATAATATTGAAAAAGGAA
GAGTATGAGTATTCAACATTTCCGTGTCGCCCTTATTCCCTTTTTTGCGGCATTTTGCCTTCCTGTTTTT
GCTCACCCAGAAACGCTGGTGAAAGTAAAAGATGCTGAAGATCAGTTGGGTGCACGAGTGGGTTACATCG
AACTGGATCTCAACAGCGGTAAGATCCTTGAGAGTTTTCGCCCCGAAGAACGTTTTCCAATGATGAGCAC
TTTTAAAGTTCTGCTATGTGGCGCGGTATTATCCCGTGTTGACGCCGGGCAAGAGCAACTCGGTCGCCGC
ATACACTATTCTCAGAATGACTTGGTTGAGTACTCACCAGTCACAGAAAAGCATCTTACGGATGGCATGA
CAGTAAGAGAATTATGCAGTGCTGCCATAACCATGAGTGATAACACTGCGGCCAACTTACTTCTGACAAC
GATCGGAGGACCGAAGGAGCTAACCGCTTTTTTGCACAACATGGGGGATCATGTAACTCGCCTTGATCGT
TGGGAACCGGAGCTGAATGAAGCCATACCAAACGACGAGCGTGACACCACGATGCCTGCAGCAATGGCAA
CAACGTTGCGCAAACTATTAACTGGCGAACTACTTACTCTAGCTTCCCGGCAACAATTAATAGACTGGAT
GGAGGCGGATAAAGTTGCAGGACCACTTCTGCGCTCGGCCCTTCCGGCTGGCTGGTTTATTGCTGATAAA
TCTGGAGCCGGTGAGCGTGGGTCTCGCGGTATCATTGCAGCACTGGGGCCAGATGGTAAGCCCTCCCGTA
TCGTAGTTATCTACACGACGGGGAGTCAGGCAACTATGGATGAACGAAATAGACAGATCGCTGAGATAGG
TGCCTCACTGATTAAGCATTGGTAACTGTCAGACCAAGTTTACTCATATATACTTTAGATTGATTTAAAA
CTTCATTTTTAATTTAAAAGGATCTAGGTGAAGATCCTTTTTGATAATCTCATGACCAAAATCCCTTAAC
GTGAGTTTTCGTTCCACTGAGCGTCAGACCCCGTAGAAAAGATCAAAGGATCTTCTTGAGATCCTTTTTT
TCTGCGCGTAATCTGCTGCTTGCAAACAAAAAAACCACCGCTACCAGCGGTGGTTTGTTTGCCGGATCAA
GAGCTACCAACTCTTTTTCCGAAGGTAACTGGCTTCAGCAGAGCGCAGATACCAAATACTGTCCTTCTAG
TGTAGCCGTAGTTAGGCCACCACTTCAAGAACTCTGTAGCACCGCCTACATACCTCGCTCTGCTAATCCT
GTTACCAGTGGCTGCTGCCAGTGGCGATAAGTCGTGTCTTACCGGGTTGGACTCAAGACGATAGTTACCG
GATAAGGCGCAGCGGTCGGGCTGAACGGGGGGTTCGTGCACACAGCCCAGCTTGGAGCGAACGACCTACA
CCGAACTGAGATACCTACAGCGTGAGCTATGAGAAAGCGCCACGCTTCCCGAAGGGAGAAAGGCGGACAG
GTATCCGGTAAGCGGCAGGGTCGGAACAGGAGAGCGCACGAGGGAGCTTCCAGGGGGAAACGCCTGGTAT
CTTTATAGTCCTGTCGGGTTTCGCCACCTCTGACTTGAGCGTCGATTTTTGTGATGCTCGTCAGGGGGGC
GGAGCCTATGGAAAAACGCCAGCAACGCGGCCTTTTTACGGTTCCTGGCCTTTTGCTGGCCTTTTGCTCA
CATGTTCTTTCCTGCGTTATCCCCTGATTCTGTGGATAACCGTATTACCGCCTTTGAGTGAGCTGATACC
GCTCGCCGCAGCCGAACGACCGAGCGCAGCGAGTCAGTGAGCGAGGAAGCGGAAGAGCGCCTGATGCGGT
ATTTTCTCCTTACGCATCTGTGCGGTATTTCACACCGCATAAATTCCGACACCATCGAATGGCGCAAAAC
CTTTCGCGGTATGGCATGATAGCGCCCGGAAGAGAGTCAATTCAGGGTGGTGAATGTGAAACCAGTAACG
TTATACGATGTCGCAGAGTATGCCGGTGTCTCTTATCAGACCGTTTCCCGCGTGGTGAACCAGGCCAGCC
ACGTTTCTGCGAAAACGCGGGAAAAAGTGGAAGCGGCGATGGCGGAGCTGAATTACATTCCCAACCGCGT
GGCACAACAACTGGCGGGCAAACAGTCGTTGCTGATTGGCGTTGCCACCTCCAGTCTGGCCCTGCACGCG
CCGTCGCAAATTGTCGCGGCGATTAAATCTCGCGCCGATCAACTGGGTGCCAGCGTGGTGGTGTCGATGG
TAGAACGAAGCGGCGTCGAAGCCTGTAAAGCGGCGGTGCACAATCTTCTCGCGCAACGCGTCAGTGGGCT
GATCATTAACTATCCGCTGGATGACCAGGATGCCATTGCTGTGGAAGCTGCCTGCACTAATGTTCCGGCG
TTATTTCTTGATGTCTCTGACCAGACACCCATCAACAGTATTATTTTCTCCCATGAAGACGGTACGCGAC
TGGGCGTGGAGCATCTGGTCGCATTGGGTCACCAGCAAATCGCGCTGTTAGCGGGCCCATTAAGTTCTGT
CTCGGCGCGTCTGCGTCTGGCTGGCTGGCATAAATATCTCACTCGCAATCAAATTCAGCCGATAGCGGAA
CGGGAAGGCGACTGGAGTGCCATGTCCGGTTTTCAACAAACCATGCAAATGCTGAATGAGGGCATCGTTC
CCACTGCGATGCTGGTTGCCAACGATCAGATGGCGCTGGGCGCAATGCGCGCCATTACCGAGTCCGGGCT
GCGCGTTGGTGCGGATATCTCGGTAGTGGGATACGACGATACCGAAGACAGCTCATGTTATATCCCGCCG
TTAACCACCATCAAACAGGATTTTCGCCTGCTGGGGCAAACCAGCGTGGACCGCTTGCTGCAACTCTCTC
AGGGCCAGGCGGTGAAGGGCAATCAGCTGTTGCCCGTCTCACTGGTGAAAAGAAAAACCACGCTAGCGCC
CAATACGCAAACCGCCTCTCCCCGCGCGTTGGCCGATTCATTAATGCAGCTGGCACGACAGGTTTCCCGA
CTGGAAAGCGGGCAGTGAGCGCAACGCAATTAATGTAAGTTAGCTCACTCATTAGGCACCCCAGGCTTTA
CACTTTATGCTTCCGGCTCGTATGTTGTGTGGAATTGTGAGCGGATAACAATTTCACACAGGAAACAGCT
ATGACCATGATTACGGATTCACTGGCCGTCGTTTTACAACGTCGTGACTGGGAAAACCCTGGCGTTACCC
AACTTAATCGCCTTGCAGCACATCCCCCTTTCGCCAGCTGGCGTAATAGCGAAGAGGCCCGCACCGATCG
CCCTTCCCAACAGTTGCGCAGCCTGAATGGCGAATGGCGCTTTGCCTGGTTTCCGGCACCAGAAGCGGTG
CCGGAAAGCTGGCTGGAGTGCGATCTTCCTGAGGCCGATACTGTCGTCGTCCCCTCAAACTGGCAGATGC
ACGGTTACGATGCGCCCATCTACACCAACGTGACCTATCCCATTACGGTCAATCCGCCGTTTGTTCCCAC
GGAGAATCCGACGGGTTGTTACTCGCTCACATTTAATGTTGATGAAAGCTGGCTACAGGAAGGCCAGACG
CGAATTATTTTTGATGGCGTTGGAATTAGCTTATCGACTGCACGGTGCACCAATGCTTCTGGCGTCAGGC
AGCCATCGGAAGCTGTGGTATGGCTGTGCAGGTCGTAAATCACTGCATAATTCGTGTCGCTCAAGGCGCA
CTCCCGTTCTGGATAATGTTTTTTGCGCCGACATCATAACGGTTCTGGCAAATATTCTGAAATGAGCTG
Features (pLannotate 1.2.2; 17 found; start..end, strand, type, name):
      1..29      +  promoter       tac promoter: strong E. coli promoter; hybrid between the trp and lac UV5 promoters
     37..53      +  protein_bind   lac operator: The lac repressor binds to the lac operator to inhibit transcription in E. coli. This inhibition can be relieved by adding lactose or isopropyl-β-D-thiogalactopyranoside (IPTG). lac repressor encoded by lacI
     76..729     +  CDS            GST26_SCHJA: Experimental evidence at protein level: Swiss-Prot protein existence level 1. GST isoenzymes appear to play a central role in the parasite detoxification system. Other functions are also suspected including a role in increasing the solubility of haematin in the parasite gut. From Schistosoma japonicum (Blood fluke).
    760..1113    +  CDS            MPDZ (fragment): MPDZ_HUMAN - Also known as MUPP1. Experimental evidence at protein level: Swiss-Prot protein existence level 1. Member of the NMDAR signaling complex that may play a role in control of AMPAR potentiation and synaptic plasticity in excitatory synapses (PubMed:11150294, PubMed:15312654). Promotes clustering of HT2RC at the cell surface (By similarity). From Homo sapiens (Human).
   1154..1193    +  CDS            rop (fragment): Rop protein, which maintains plasmids at low copy number; rop
   1295..1335    +  misc_feature   bom (fragment): basis of mobility region from pBR322
   1440..1544    +  promoter       AmpR promoter: bla
   1545..2405    +  CDS            AmpR: β-lactamase; bla; confers resistance to ampicillin, carbenicillin, and related antibiotics
   2576..3164    +  rep_origin     ori: high-copy-number ColE1/pMB1/pBR322/pUC origin of replication
   3350..3401    -  misc_feature   bom (fragment): basis of mobility region from pBR322
   3408..3485    +  promoter       lacI promoter: lacI
   3486..4568    +  CDS            lacI: lac repressor; lacI; The lac repressor binds to the lac operator to inhibit transcription in E. coli. This inhibition can be relieved by adding lactose or isopropyl-β-D-thiogalactopyranoside (IPTG).
   4581..4602    +  protein_bind   CAP binding site: CAP binding activates transcription in the presence of cAMP. E. coli catabolite activator protein
   4617..4647    +  promoter       lac promoter: promoter for the E. coli lac operon
   4655..4671    +  protein_bind   lac operator: The lac repressor binds to the lac operator to inhibit transcription in E. coli. This inhibition can be relieved by adding lactose or isopropyl-β-D-thiogalactopyranoside (IPTG). lac repressor encoded by lacI
   4691..4864    +  CDS            lacZα: LacZα fragment of β-galactosidase; lacZ fragment
   5128..5244    -  CDS            yciV (fragment): RNAAM_ECOLI - Also known as trpH From Escherichia coli (strain K12).
