[The description below was written by a language model from this plasmid's Addgene catalogue record and pLannotate feature annotations shown in this document.]
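Description:
MPDZ_PDZ_12 is a bacterial expression plasmid built on the pGEX-6P-1 backbone for producing the twelfth PDZ domain of human MPDZ (multiple PDZ domain protein, also known as MUPP1) as a glutathione S-transferase fusion in E. coli. The sequenced plasmid is about 5.3 kb. It replicates from a ColE1/pMB1-type origin and is selected with ampicillin through the bla (β-lactamase) gene and its own promoter. Short fragments annotated as rop, bom, lacZα and an E. coli yciV segment are backbone remnants rather than functional payload.

The expression cassette begins with the hybrid tac promoter followed by a lac operator. These drive an open reading frame that encodes Schistosoma japonicum GST, followed a short distance downstream by a roughly 350 bp fragment of the MPDZ coding sequence corresponding to the PDZ12 domain. The plasmid also carries lacI with its own promoter, so the lac repressor is supplied in cis. Transcription therefore stays repressed until it is induced with IPTG. The N-terminal GST tag allows affinity capture of the fusion on glutathione resin. pGEX-6P vectors normally place a protease cleavage site in the linker between GST and the insert, but no such site is annotated in the feature table. The restriction sites used for cloning are not recorded.

The stated purpose is expression and purification of the isolated PDZ12 domain. The plasmid appears to belong to a set of PDZ domain constructs associated with a study mapping the binding specificity of the PDZ domain family.
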