Addgene plasmid #103896: MPDZ_PDZ_12
Purpose: Protein expression and purification of Multiple PDZ protein PDZ12 domain
Depositing lab: Sachdev Sidhu. Depositing organization: University of Toronto. Publication: A specificity map for the PDZ domain family. Tonikian R, Zhang Y, Sazinsky SL, Currell B, Yeh JH, Reva B, Held HA, Appleton BA, Evangelista M, Wu Y, Xin X, Chan AC, Seshagiri S, Lasky LA, Sander C, Boone C, Bader GD, Sidhu SS. PLoS Biol. 2008 Sep 30;6(9):e239. doi: 10.1371/journal.pbio.0060239. PubMed 18828675.
Backbone
  Vector backbone: pGEX-6P-1
  Backbone size w/o insert (bp): 4984
  Vector type: Bacterial Expression
Growth in bacteria
  Bacterial resistance: Ampicillin, 100 μg/mL
  Growth temperature: 37°C
  Growth strain: DH5alpha
  Copy number: Unknown
Gene/Insert
  Gene/Insert name: MPDZ (alt name: Multiple PDZ protein PDZ12)
  Species: H. sapiens (human)
  Entrez Gene: MPDZ (a.k.a. HYC2, MUPP1)
  Promoter: tac
  Tag / fusion protein: GST (N terminal on backbone)
  Cloning method: Restriction Enzyme; 5′ cloning site unknown (unknown if destroyed); 3′ cloning site unknown (unknown if destroyed)
  Sequencing primers: 5′ pGEX Fwd
Terms and licenses: Academic/Nonprofit Terms; Industry Terms: Not Available to Industry
How to cite: MPDZ_PDZ_12 was a gift from Sachdev Sidhu (Addgene plasmid # 103896 ; http://n2t.net/addgene:103896 ; RRID:Addgene_103896)
